Addgene plasmid #109589: p3E-ARF1
Purpose: Multisite gateway vector for 3' tagging with ARF1
Depositing lab: Rob Parton. Depositing organization: University of Queensland, Institute for Molecular Bioscience. Publication: In vivo cell biological screening identifies an endocytic capture mechanism for T-tubule formation. Hall TE, Martel N, Ariotti N, Xiong Z, Lo HP, Ferguson C, Rae J, Lim YW, Parton RG. Nat Commun. 2020 Jul 24;11(1):3711. doi: 10.1038/s41467-020-17486-w. PubMed 32709891.
Backbone
  Vector backbone: pDEST-actc1b-mKate2-ccdb
  Vector type: Zebrafish plasmids
Growth in bacteria
  Bacterial resistance: Kanamycin, 50 μg/mL
  Growth temperature: 37°C
  Growth strain: DH5alpha
  Copy number: High Copy
Gene/Insert
  Gene/Insert name: ARF1
  Species: D. rerio (zebrafish)
  Entrez Gene: arf1 (a.k.a. wu:fb33e02, wu:fb78h01)
  Cloning method: Gateway Cloning
Terms and licenses: Academic/Nonprofit Terms; Industry Terms: Not Available to Industry
How to cite: p3E-ARF1 was a gift from Rob Parton (Addgene plasmid # 109589 ; http://n2t.net/addgene:109589 ; RRID:Addgene_109589)
