[The description below was written by a language model from this plasmid's Addgene catalogue record and pLannotate feature annotations shown in this document.]
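Description:
p3E-ARF1 is a small (about 3.2 kb) 3' entry clone for multisite Gateway assembly, carrying the zebrafish (D. rerio) arf1 coding sequence so that it can be placed in the third position of a three-fragment recombination and fused to the C-terminal side of whatever occupies the middle position. The plasmid replicates in E. coli from a high-copy ColE1/pUC-type origin and is selected with kanamycin through an aph(3')-Ia resistance gene. Both the depositor sequence and the repository's sequencing result have the same length and the same set of annotated parts, differing only in their start coordinate.

The ARF1 open reading frame (matched by the annotation software to the highly conserved bovine ARF1 protein, a small GTPase that regulates coat recruitment and vesicle budding at the Golgi) is flanked on one side by an attR2 site and on the other by an attL-type site containing the attB3 core, the arrangement expected for a 3' entry clone that recombines in an LR reaction with 5' and middle entry clones and a destination vector. rrnB T1 and T2 terminators upstream insulate the insert from read-through transcription in bacteria, and a T7 promoter lies just beyond the insert, oriented towards it on the opposite strand; short lacI, lacZα and attP2 fragments are donor-vector remnants. No eukaryotic promoter or polyadenylation signal is annotated, so expression elements must come from the other entry clones and the destination vector.

The catalogue lists pDEST-actc1b-mKate2-ccdb as the backbone, but no actc1b promoter, mKate2 or ccdB appears in the feature tables. That entry may instead name the destination vector intended for assembly, although the record does not say so. The plasmid is catalogued as a zebrafish reagent, for building ARF1 fusion expression constructs.
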