Features (pLannotate 1.2.2; 11 found; start..end, strand, type, name):
    121..213     +  CDS            lacI (fragment): lac repressor; lacI; The lac repressor binds to the lac operator to inhibit transcription in E. coli. This inhibition can be relieved by adding lactose or isopropyl-β-D-thiogalactopyranoside (IPTG).
    268..295     -  terminator     rrnB T2 terminator: transcription terminator T2 from the E. coli rrnB gene
    427..470     +  terminator     rrnB T1 terminator: Escherichia coli rrnB; transcription terminator T1 from the E. coli rrnB gene
    517..553     -  CDS            lacZα (fragment): LacZα fragment of β-galactosidase; lacZ fragment
    624..748     -  protein_bind   attR2: mutant version of attR; recombination site for the Gateway® LR reaction LR Clonase™
    750..1286    +  CDS            ARF1: ARF1_BOVIN - Experimental evidence at protein level: Swiss-Prot protein existence level 1. GTP-binding protein involved in protein trafficking among different compartments. Modulates vesicle budding and uncoating within the Golgi complex. Deactivation induces the redistribution of the entire Golgi complex to the endoplasmic reticulum, suggesting a crucial role in protein trafficking. In its GTP-bound form, its triggers the association with coat proteins with the Golgi membrane. The hydrolysis of ARF1-bound GTP, which is mediated by ARFGAPs proteins, is required for dissociation of coat protein
   1290..1310    -  protein_bind   attB3: mutant version of attB; core recombination site for the Gateway® BP reaction BP Clonase™
   1301..1386    -  protein_bind   attL1 (fragment): mutant version of attL; recombination site for the Gateway® LR reaction LR Clonase™
   1423..1441    -  promoter       T7 promoter: promoter for bacteriophage T7 RNA polymerase
   1575..2384    +  CDS            KanR: aminoglycoside phosphotransferase; aph(3')-Ia; confers resistance to kanamycin in bacteria or G418 (Geneticin®) in eukaryotes
   2531..3119    +  rep_origin     ori: high-copy-number ColE1/pMB1/pBR322/pUC origin of replication
>Addgene plasmid #109589 | p3E-ARF1 | depositor full sequence | sequence record 206526 | Full Sequence
CTTTCCTGCGTTATCCCCTGATTCTGTGGATAACCGTATTACCGCCTTTGAGTGAGCTGATACCGCTCGC
CGCAGCCGAACGACCGAGCGCAGCGAGTCAGTGAGCGAGGAAGCGGAAGAGCGCCCAATACGCAAACCGC
CTCTCCCCGCGCGTTGGCCGATTCATTAATGCAGCTGGCACGACAGGTTTCCCGACTGGAAAGCGGGCAG
TGAGCGCAACGCAATTAATACGCGTACCGCTAGCCAGGAAGAGTTTGTAGAAACGCAAAAAGGCCATCCG
TCAGGATGGCCTTCTGCTTAGTTTGATGCCTGGCAGTTTATGGCGGGCGTCCTGCCCGCCACCCTCCGGG
CCGTTGCTTCACAACGTTCAAATCCGCTCCCGGCGGATTTGTCCTACTCAGGAGAGCGTTCACCGACAAA
CAACAGATAAAACGAAAGGCCCAGTCTTCCGACTGAGCCTTTCGTTTTATTTGATGCCTGGCAGTTCCCT
ACTCTCGCGTTAACGCTAGCATGGATGTTTTCCCAGTCACGACGTTGTAAAACGACGGCCAGTCTTAAGC
TCGGGCCCTGCAGCTCTAGAGCTCGAATTCTACAGGTCACTAATACCATCTAAGTAGTTGGTTCATAGTG
ACTGCATATGTTGTGTTTTACAGTATTATGTAGTCTGTTTTTTATGCAAAATCTAATTTAATATATTGAT
ATTTATATCATTTTACGTTTCTCGTTCAACTTTCTTGTACAAAGTGGTGGGAAACATATTCGCAAACCTC
TTTAAAGTCTTCGGCAAGAAGGAGATGAGAATTCTTATGGTGGGACTCGACGCAGCAGGGAAGACGACGA
TTCTGTATAAATTAAAGTTGGGGGAAATTGTGACCACCATCCCAACAATCGGTTTTAATGTTGAAACAGT
GGAGTACAAGAATATTAGTTTTACAGTTTGGGACGTCGGCGGTCAAGATAAGATTCGACCATTGTGGCGT
CATTATTTCCAGAACACACAAGGTCTGATCTTTGTGGTTGACAGTAATGACCGTGAGCGTGTGAATGAGG
CGCGAGAGGAGCTGATGAGGATGTTGGCTGAGGATGAGCTCAGAGAAGCAGTTCTGCTGGTGTTTGCCAA
CAAACAGGACCTGCCGAACGCCATGAACGCCGCCGAAATCACGGACAAGCTGGGTCTGCACTCACTCCGG
CACAGAAACTGGTACATTCAGGCCACGTGTGCCACAAGCGGCGACGGCCTCTATGAAGGACTCGACTGGT
TGTCCAATCAGCTGAAAAACCAGAAATGACAACTTTATTATACAAAGTTGGCATTATAAAAAAGCATTGC
TTATCAATTTGTTGCAACGAACAGGTCACTATCAGTCAAAATAAAATCATTATTTGGAGCTCCATGGTAG
CGTTAACGCGGCCGCGATATCCCCTATAGTGAGTCGTATTACATGGTCATAGCTGTTTCCTGGCAGCTCT
GGCCCGTGTCTCAAAATCTCTGATGTTACATTGCACAAGATAAAAATATATCATCATGAACAATAAAACT
GTCTGCTTACATAAACAGTAATACAAGGGGTGTTATGAGCCATATTCAACGGGAAACGTCGAGGCCGCGA
TTAAATTCCAACATGGATGCTGATTTATATGGGTATAAATGGGCTCGCGATAATGTCGGGCAATCAGGTG
CGACAATCTATCGCTTGTATGGGAAGCCCGATGCGCCAGAGTTGTTTCTGAAACATGGCAAAGGTAGCGT
TGCCAATGATGTTACAGATGAGATGGTCAGACTAAACTGGCTGACGGAATTTATGCCTCTTCCGACCATC
AAGCATTTTATCCGTACTCCTGATGATGCATGGTTACTCACCACTGCGATCCCCGGAAAAACAGCATTCC
AGGTATTAGAAGAATATCCTGATTCAGGTGAAAATATTGTTGATGCGCTGGCAGTGTTCCTGCGCCGGTT
GCATTCGATTCCTGTTTGTAATTGTCCTTTTAACAGCGATCGCGTATTTCGTCTCGCTCAGGCGCAATCA
CGAATGAATAACGGTTTGGTTGATGCGAGTGATTTTGATGACGAGCGTAATGGCTGGCCTGTTGAACAAG
TCTGGAAAGAAATGCATAAACTTTTGCCATTCTCACCGGATTCAGTCGTCACTCATGGTGATTTCTCACT
TGATAACCTTATTTTTGACGAGGGGAAATTAATAGGTTGTATTGATGTTGGACGAGTCGGAATCGCAGAC
CGATACCAGGATCTTGCCATCCTATGGAACTGCCTCGGTGAGTTTTCTCCTTCATTACAGAAACGGCTTT
TTCAAAAATATGGTATTGATAATCCTGATATGAATAAATTGCAGTTTCATTTGATGCTCGATGAGTTTTT
CTAATCAGAATTGGTTAATTGGTTGTAACACTGGCAGAGCATTACGCTGACTTGACGGGACGGCGCAAGC
TCATGACCAAAATCCCTTAACGTGAGTTACGCGTCGTTCCACTGAGCGTCAGACCCCGTAGAAAAGATCA
AAGGATCTTCTTGAGATCCTTTTTTTCTGCGCGTAATCTGCTGCTTGCAAACAAAAAAACCACCGCTACC
AGCGGTGGTTTGTTTGCCGGATCAAGAGCTACCAACTCTTTTTCCGAAGGTAACTGGCTTCAGCAGAGCG
CAGATACCAAATACTGTCCTTCTAGTGTAGCCGTAGTTAGGCCACCACTTCAAGAACTCTGTAGCACCGC
CTACATACCTCGCTCTGCTAATCCTGTTACCAGTGGCTGCTGCCAGTGGCGATAAGTCGTGTCTTACCGG
GTTGGACTCAAGACGATAGTTACCGGATAAGGCGCAGCGGTCGGGCTGAACGGGGGGTTCGTGCACACAG
CCCAGCTTGGAGCGAACGACCTACACCGAACTGAGATACCTACAGCGTGAGCATTGAGAAAGCGCCACGC
TTCCCGAAGGGAGAAAGGCGGACAGGTATCCGGTAAGCGGCAGGGTCGGAACAGGAGAGCGCACGAGGGA
GCTTCCAGGGGGAAACGCCTGGTATCTTTATAGTCCTGTCGGGTTTCGCCACCTCTGACTTGAGCGTCGA
TTTTTGTGATGCTCGTCAGGGGGGCGGAGCCTATGGAAAAACGCCAGCAACGCGGCCTTTTTACGGTTCC
TGGCCTTTTGCTGGCCTTTTGCTCACATGTT
