Features (pLannotate 1.2.2; 12 found; start..end, strand, type, name):
      1..125     -  protein_bind   attR2: mutant version of attR; recombination site for the Gateway® LR reaction LR Clonase™
    127..663     +  CDS            ARF1: ARF1_BOVIN - Experimental evidence at protein level: Swiss-Prot protein existence level 1. GTP-binding protein involved in protein trafficking among different compartments. Modulates vesicle budding and uncoating within the Golgi complex. Deactivation induces the redistribution of the entire Golgi complex to the endoplasmic reticulum, suggesting a crucial role in protein trafficking. In its GTP-bound form, its triggers the association with coat proteins with the Golgi membrane. The hydrolysis of ARF1-bound GTP, which is mediated by ARFGAPs proteins, is required for dissociation of coat protein
    667..687     -  protein_bind   attB3: mutant version of attB; core recombination site for the Gateway® BP reaction BP Clonase™
    678..763     -  protein_bind   attL1 (fragment): mutant version of attL; recombination site for the Gateway® LR reaction LR Clonase™
    800..818     -  promoter       T7 promoter: promoter for bacteriophage T7 RNA polymerase
    952..1761    +  CDS            KanR: aminoglycoside phosphotransferase; aph(3')-Ia; confers resistance to kanamycin in bacteria or G418 (Geneticin®) in eukaryotes
   1908..2496    +  rep_origin     ori: high-copy-number ColE1/pMB1/pBR322/pUC origin of replication
   2679..2771    +  CDS            lacI (fragment): lac repressor; lacI; The lac repressor binds to the lac operator to inhibit transcription in E. coli. This inhibition can be relieved by adding lactose or isopropyl-β-D-thiogalactopyranoside (IPTG).
   2826..2853    -  terminator     rrnB T2 terminator: transcription terminator T2 from the E. coli rrnB gene
   2985..3028    +  terminator     rrnB T1 terminator: Escherichia coli rrnB; transcription terminator T1 from the E. coli rrnB gene
   3075..3111    -  CDS            lacZα (fragment): LacZα fragment of β-galactosidase; lacZ fragment
   3149..3178    -  protein_bind   attP2 (fragment): mutant version of attP; recombination site for the Gateway® BP reaction BP Clonase™
>Addgene plasmid #109589 | p3E-ARF1 | addgene full sequence | sequence record 222121 | Addgene NGS Result
CATAGTGACTGCATATGTTGTGTTTTACAGTATTATGTAGTCTGTTTTTTATGCAAAATCTAATTTAATA
TATTGATATTTATATCATTTTACGTTTCTCGTTCAACTTTCTTGTACAAAGTGGTGGGAAACATATTCGC
AAACCTCTTTAAAGTCTTCGGCAAGAAGGAGATGAGAATTCTTATGGTGGGACTCGACGCAGCAGGGAAG
ACGACGATTCTGTATAAATTAAAGTTGGGGGAAATTGTGACCACCATCCCAACAATCGGTTTTAATGTTG
AAACAGTGGAGTACAAGAATATTAGTTTTACAGTTTGGGACGTCGGCGGTCAAGATAAGATTCGACCATT
GTGGCGTCATTATTTCCAGAACACACAAGGTCTGATCTTTGTGGTTGACAGTAATGACCGTGAGCGTGTG
AATGAGGCGCGAGAGGAGCTGATGAGGATGTTGGCTGAGGATGAGCTCAGAGAAGCAGTTCTGCTGGTGT
TTGCCAACAAACAGGACCTGCCGAACGCCATGAACGCCGCCGAAATCACGGACAAGCTGGGTCTGCACTC
ACTCCGGCACAGAAACTGGTACATTCAGGCCACGTGTGCCACAAGCGGCGACGGCCTCTATGAAGGACTC
GACTGGTTGTCCAATCAGCTGAAAAACCAGAAATGACAACTTTATTATACAAAGTTGGCATTATAAAAAA
GCATTGCTTATCAATTTGTTGCAACGAACAGGTCACTATCAGTCAAAATAAAATCATTATTTGGAGCTCC
ATGGTAGCGTTAACGCGGCCGCGATATCCCCTATAGTGAGTCGTATTACATGGTCATAGCTGTTTCCTGG
CAGCTCTGGCCCGTGTCTCAAAATCTCTGATGTTACATTGCACAAGATAAAAATATATCATCATGAACAA
TAAAACTGTCTGCTTACATAAACAGTAATACAAGGGGTGTTATGAGCCATATTCAACGGGAAACGTCGAG
GCCGCGATTAAATTCCAACATGGATGCTGATTTATATGGGTATAAATGGGCTCGCGATAATGTCGGGCAA
TCAGGTGCGACAATCTATCGCTTGTATGGGAAGCCCGATGCGCCAGAGTTGTTTCTGAAACATGGCAAAG
GTAGCGTTGCCAATGATGTTACAGATGAGATGGTCAGACTAAACTGGCTGACGGAATTTATGCCTCTTCC
GACCATCAAGCATTTTATCCGTACTCCTGATGATGCATGGTTACTCACCACTGCGATCCCCGGAAAAACA
GCATTCCAGGTATTAGAAGAATATCCTGATTCAGGTGAAAATATTGTTGATGCGCTGGCAGTGTTCCTGC
GCCGGTTGCATTCGATTCCTGTTTGTAATTGTCCTTTTAACAGCGATCGCGTATTTCGTCTCGCTCAGGC
GCAATCACGAATGAATAACGGTTTGGTTGATGCGAGTGATTTTGATGACGAGCGTAATGGCTGGCCTGTT
GAACAAGTCTGGAAAGAAATGCATAAACTTTTGCCATTCTCACCGGATTCAGTCGTCACTCATGGTGATT
TCTCACTTGATAACCTTATTTTTGACGAGGGGAAATTAATAGGTTGTATTGATGTTGGACGAGTCGGAAT
CGCAGACCGATACCAGGATCTTGCCATCCTATGGAACTGCCTCGGTGAGTTTTCTCCTTCATTACAGAAA
CGGCTTTTTCAAAAATATGGTATTGATAATCCTGATATGAATAAATTGCAGTTTCATTTGATGCTCGATG
AGTTTTTCTAATCAGAATTGGTTAATTGGTTGTAACACTGGCAGAGCATTACGCTGACTTGACGGGACGG
CGCAAGCTCATGACCAAAATCCCTTAACGTGAGTTACGCGTCGTTCCACTGAGCGTCAGACCCCGTAGAA
AAGATCAAAGGATCTTCTTGAGATCCTTTTTTTCTGCGCGTAATCTGCTGCTTGCAAACAAAAAAACCAC
CGCTACCAGCGGTGGTTTGTTTGCCGGATCAAGAGCTACCAACTCTTTTTCCGAAGGTAACTGGCTTCAG
CAGAGCGCAGATACCAAATACTGTTCTTCTAGTGTAGCCGTAGTTAGGCCACCACTTCAAGAACTCTGTA
GCACCGCCTACATACCTCGCTCTGCTAATCCTGTTACCAGTGGCTGCTGCCAGTGGCGATAAGTCGTGTC
TTACCGGGTTGGACTCAAGACGATAGTTACCGGATAAGGCGCAGCGGTCGGGCTGAACGGGGGGTTCGTG
CACACAGCCCAGCTTGGAGCGAACGACCTACACCGAACTGAGATACCTACAGCGTGAGCTATGAGAAAGC
GCCACGCTTCCCGAAGGGAGAAAGGCGGACAGGTATCCGGTAAGCGGCAGGGTCGGAACAGGAGAGCGCA
CGAGGGAGCTTCCAGGGGGAAACGCCTGGTATCTTTATAGTCCTGTCGGGTTTCGCCACCTCTGACTTGA
GCGTCGATTTTTGTGATGCTCGTCAGGGGGGCGGAGCCTATGGAAAAACGCCAGCAACGCGGCCTTTTTA
CGGTTCCTGGCCTTTTGCTGGCCTTTTGCTCACATGTTCTTTCCTGCGTTATCCCCTGATTCTGTGGATA
ACCGTATTACCGCCTTTGAGTGAGCTGATACCGCTCGCCGCAGCCGAACGACCGAGCGCAGCGAGTCAGT
GAGCGAGGAAGCGGAAGAGCGCCCAATACGCAAACCGCCTCTCCCCGCGCGTTGGCCGATTCATTAATGC
AGCTGGCACGACAGGTTTCCCGACTGGAAAGCGGGCAGTGAGCGCAACGCAATTAATACGCGTACCGCTA
GCCAGGAAGAGTTTGTAGAAACGCAAAAAGGCCATCCGTCAGGATGGCCTTCTGCTTAGTTTGATGCCTG
GCAGTTTATGGCGGGCGTCCTGCCCGCCACCCTCCGGGCCGTTGCTTCACAACGTTCAAATCCGCTCCCG
GCGGATTTGTCCTACTCAGGAGAGCGTTCACCGACAAACAACAGATAAAACGAAAGGCCCAGTCTTCCGA
CTGAGCCTTTCGTTTTATTTGATGCCTGGCAGTTCCCTACTCTCGCGTTAACGCTAGCATGGATGTTTTC
CCAGTCACGACGTTGTAAAACGACGGCCAGTCTTAAGCTCGGGCCCTGCAGCTCTAGAGCTCGAATTCTA
CAGGTCACTAATACCATCTAAGTAGTTGGTT
